Addgene plasmid #207458: pET19-MTdTc302
Purpose: Bacterial expression of Terminal deoxynucleotidyl transferase (TdT) cysteine variant. Only one surface-exposed cysteine, at residue 302
Depositing lab: Jay Keasling. Depositing organization: Lawrence Berkeley National Laboratory. Publication: De novo DNA synthesis using polymerase-nucleotide conjugates. Palluk S, Arlow DH, de Rond T, Barthel S, Kang JS, Bector R, Baghdassarian HM, Truong AN, Kim PW, Singh AK, Hillson NJ, Keasling JD. Nat Biotechnol. 2018 Aug;36(7):645-650. doi: 10.1038/nbt.4173. Epub 2018 Jun 18. PubMed 29912208.
Backbone
  Vector backbone: pET19
  Vector type: Bacterial Expression
Growth in bacteria
  Bacterial resistance: Ampicillin, 100 μg/mL
  Growth temperature: 37°C
  Growth strain: DH10B
  Copy number: Low Copy
Gene/Insert
  Gene/Insert name: MTdTc302
  Species: M. musculus (mouse)
  Mutation: Cys188Ala, Cys216Ser, Cys378Ala, and Cys438Ser
  Entrez Gene: Dntt (a.k.a. Tdt)
  Tag / fusion protein: 10xHis-MBP (N terminal on insert)
  Cloning method: Unknown
Terms and licenses: Academic/Nonprofit Terms; Industry Terms: Not Available to Industry
Depositor comments: A single nt deletion was found in LacI that causes a frameshift after K286.
How to cite: pET19-MTdTc302 was a gift from Jay Keasling (Addgene plasmid # 207458 ; http://n2t.net/addgene:207458 ; RRID:Addgene_207458)
