[The description below was written by a language model from this plasmid's Addgene catalogue record and pLannotate feature annotations shown in this document.]
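Description:
pET19-MTdTc302 is an 8,062-nt bacterial expression plasmid built on the pET19 backbone for producing an engineered mouse terminal deoxynucleotidyl transferase (TdT, gene Dntt) in E. coli. It is maintained through a pBR322-type ColE1 origin accompanied by the bom region and the rop gene, consistent with its listing as low copy, and it is selected with ampicillin via the β-lactamase gene. Scattered fragments of the tetracycline resistance gene and its promoter are nonfunctional remnants of the pBR322 ancestry.

Expression is driven by a T7 promoter with an adjacent lac operator, followed by the T7 gene 10 ribosome binding site and closed by a T7 terminator. Transcription therefore depends on T7 RNA polymerase supplied by the host and is normally inducible with IPTG. The plasmid carries lacI, but the depositor notes a single-nucleotide deletion that causes a frameshift after K286, so repression from the plasmid-borne copy may be affected. The open reading frame encodes an N-terminal 10xHis tag (the short hit annotated as a capTEV fragment probably reflects this histidine stretch), cytosolic maltose binding protein lacking its signal sequence, and then the TdT coding region, annotated as a fragment of mouse Dntt. A short SET1-like annotation just before the terminator is probably only vector-derived sequence.

The TdT insert carries the substitutions Cys188Ala, Cys216Ser, Cys378Ala and Cys438Ser, leaving a single surface-exposed cysteine at residue 302. According to the associated work on de novo DNA synthesis with polymerase-nucleotide conjugates, such a variant provides one defined attachment site on the enzyme. The His-MBP fusion supports solubility and affinity purification.
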