Features (pLannotate 1.2.2; 21 found; start..end, strand, type, name):
    104..208     +  promoter       AmpR promoter: bla
    209..1069    +  CDS            AmpR: β-lactamase; bla; confers resistance to ampicillin, carbenicillin, and related antibiotics
   1240..1828    +  rep_origin     ori: high-copy-number ColE1/pMB1/pBR322/pUC origin of replication
   2013..2152    -  misc_feature   bom: basis of mobility region from pBR322
   2254..2445    -  CDS            rop: Rop protein, which maintains plasmids at low copy number; rop
   2462..2842    +  CDS            YPB1_ECOLX: Protein predicted: Swiss-Prot protein existence level 4. From Escherichia coli.
   3084..3708    -  CDS            TcR (fragment): tetracycline efflux protein; tet; confers resistance to tetracycline
   3723..3744    -  protein_bind   CAP binding site: CAP binding activates transcription in the presence of cAMP. E. coli catabolite activator protein
   3757..4838    -  CDS            lacI: lac repressor; lacI; The lac repressor binds to the lac operator to inhibit transcription in E. coli. This inhibition can be relieved by adding lactose or isopropyl-β-D-thiogalactopyranoside (IPTG).
   4843..4916    -  promoter       lacI promoter (fragment): lacI
   4924..5203    -  CDS            TcR (fragment): tetracycline efflux protein; tet; confers resistance to tetracycline
   5225..5243    +  promoter       T7 promoter: promoter for bacteriophage T7 RNA polymerase
   5244..5268    +  protein_bind   lac operator: The lac repressor binds to the lac operator to inhibit transcription in E. coli. This inhibition can be relieved by adding lactose or isopropyl-β-D-thiogalactopyranoside (IPTG). lac repressor encoded by lacI
   5283..5305    +  RBS            RBS: efficient ribosome binding site from bacteriophage T7 gene 10 (Olins and Rangwala, 1989)
   5318..5335    +  CDS            capTEV™ (fragment): composite tag for in vivo biotinylation, TEV protease cleavage, and 6xHis tagging
   5384..6484    +  CDS            MBP: maltose binding protein from E. coli; malE (mutated); This version of the gene does not encode a signal sequence, so MBP will remain in the cytosol.
   6560..7732    +  CDS            Dntt (fragment): TDT_MOUSE - Also known as Tdt. Experimental evidence at protein level: Swiss-Prot protein existence level 1. [Isoform TDT-L]: 3'-to-5' DNA exonuclease. Involved in the generation of diversity in the antigen-binding region of immunoglobulin heavy and light chains and T-cell receptors during B- and T-cell development. Acts on single-stranded and double-stranded DNA with 3' or 5' extensions, but not on double-stranded DNA with blunt ends. Attenuates not only isoform TDT-S-catalyzed N addition, but also P (palindromic) addition in coding joins (PubMed:11938351). Lacks terminal transferase activity
   7746..7795    +  CDS            SET1 (fragment): solubility-enhancement tag derived from T7 phage gene 10B
   7803..7850    +  terminator     T7 terminator: transcription terminator for bacteriophage T7 RNA polymerase
   7873..7977    -  CDS            TcR (fragment): tetracycline efflux protein; tet; confers resistance to tetracycline
   8025..8053    -  promoter       tet promoter: E. coli promoter for tetracycline efflux protein gene
>Addgene plasmid #207458 | pET19-MTdTc302 | addgene full sequence | sequence record 407772 | Addgene NGS Result
TTCTTGAAGACGAAAGGGCCTCGTGATACGCCTATTTTTATAGGTTAATGTCATGATAATAATGGTTTCT
TAGACGTCAGGTGGCACTTTTCGGGGAAATGTGCGCGGAACCCCTATTTGTTTATTTTTCTAAATACATT
CAAATATGTATCCGCTCATGAGACAATAACCCTGATAAATGCTTCAATAATATTGAAAAAGGAAGAGTAT
GAGTATTCAACATTTCCGTGTCGCCCTTATTCCCTTTTTTGCGGCATTTTGCCTTCCTGTTTTTGCTCAC
CCAGAAACGCTGGTGAAAGTAAAAGATGCTGAAGATCAGTTGGGTGCACGAGTGGGTTACATCGAACTGG
ATCTCAACAGCGGTAAGATCCTTGAGAGTTTTCGCCCCGAAGAACGTTTTCCAATGATGAGCACTTTTAA
AGTTCTGCTATGTGGCGCGGTATTATCCCGTGTTGACGCCGGGCAAGAGCAACTCGGTCGCCGCATACAC
TATTCTCAGAATGACTTGGTTGAGTACTCACCAGTCACAGAAAAGCATCTTACGGATGGCATGACAGTAA
GAGAATTATGCAGTGCTGCCATAACCATGAGTGATAACACTGCGGCCAACTTACTTCTGACAACGATCGG
AGGACCGAAGGAGCTAACCGCTTTTTTGCACAACATGGGGGATCATGTAACTCGCCTTGATCGTTGGGAA
CCGGAGCTGAATGAAGCCATACCAAACGACGAGCGTGACACCACGATGCCTGCAGCAATGGCAACAACGT
TGCGCAAACTATTAACTGGCGAACTACTTACTCTAGCTTCCCGGCAACAATTAATAGACTGGATGGAGGC
GGATAAAGTTGCAGGACCACTTCTGCGCTCGGCCCTTCCGGCTGGCTGGTTTATTGCTGATAAATCTGGA
GCCGGTGAGCGTGGGTCTCGCGGTATCATTGCAGCACTGGGGCCAGATGGTAAGCCCTCCCGTATCGTAG
TTATCTACACGACGGGGAGTCAGGCAACTATGGATGAACGAAATAGACAGATCGCTGAGATAGGTGCCTC
ACTGATTAAGCATTGGTAACTGTCAGACCAAGTTTACTCATATATACTTTAGATTGATTTAAAACTTCAT
TTTTAATTTAAAAGGATCTAGGTGAAGATCCTTTTTGATAATCTCATGACCAAAATCCCTTAACGTGAGT
TTTCGTTCCACTGAGCGTCAGACCCCGTAGAAAAGATCAAAGGATCTTCTTGAGATCCTTTTTTTCTGCG
CGTAATCTGCTGCTTGCAAACAAAAAAACCACCGCTACCAGCGGTGGTTTGTTTGCCGGATCAAGAGCTA
CCAACTCTTTTTCCGAAGGTAACTGGCTTCAGCAGAGCGCAGATACCAAATACTGTCCTTCTAGTGTAGC
CGTAGTTAGGCCACCACTTCAAGAACTCTGTAGCACCGCCTACATACCTCGCTCTGCCAATCCTGTTACC
AGTGGCTGCTGCCAGTGGCGATAAGTCGTGTCTTACCGGGTTGGACTCAAGACGATAGTTACCGGATAAG
GCGCAGCGGTCGGGCTGAACGGGGGGTTCGTGCACACAGCCCAGCTTGGAGCGAACGACCTACACCGAAC
TGAGATACCTACAGCGTGAGCTATGAGAAAGCGCCACGCTTCCCGAAGGGAGAAAGGCGGACAGGTATCC
GGTAAGCGGCAGGGTCGGAACAGGAGAGCGCACGAGGGAGCTTCCAGGGGGAAACGCCTGGTATCTTTAT
AGTCCTGTCGGGTTTCGCCACCTCTGACTTGAGCGTCGATTTTTGTGATGCTCGTCAGGGGGGCGGAGCC
TATGGAAAAACGCCAGCAACGCGGCCTTTTTACGGTTCCTGGCCTTTTGCTGGCCTTTTGCTCACATGTT
CTTTCCTGCGTTATCCCCTGATTCTGTGGATAACCGTATTACCGCCTTTGAGTGAGCTGATACCGCTCGC
CGCAGCCGAACGACCGAGCGCAGCGAGTCAGTGAGCGAGGAAGCGGAGAGTGCCTGATGCGGTATTTTCT
CCTTACGCATCTGTGCGGTATTTCACACCGCAATGGTGCACTCTCAGTACAATCTGCTCTGATGCCGCAT
AGTTAAGCCAGTATACACTCCGCTATCGCTACGTGACTGGGTCATGGCTGCGCCCCGACACCCGCCAACA
CCCGCTGACGCGCCCTGACGGGCTTGTCTGCTCCCGGCATCCGCTTACAGACAAGCTGTGACCGTCTCCG
GGAGCTGCATGTGTCAGAGGTTTTCACCGTCATCACCGAAACGCGCGAGGCAGCTGCGGTAAAGCTCATC
AGCGTGGTCGTGAAGCGATTCACAGATGTCTGCCTGTTCATCCGCGTCCAGCTCGTTGAGTTTCTCCAGA
AGCGTTAATGTCTGGCTTCTGATAAAGCGGGCCATGTTAAGGGCGGTTTTTTCCTGTTTGGTCACTGATG
CCTCCGTGTAAGGGGGATTTCTGTTCATGGGGGTAATGATACCGATGAAACGAGAGAGGATGCTCACGAT
ACGGGTTACTGATGATGAACATGCCCGGTTACTGGAACGTTGTGAGGGTAAACAACTGGCGGTATGGATG
CGGCGGGACCAGAGAAAAATCACTCAGGGTCAATGCCAGCGCTTCGTTAATACAGATGTAGGTGTTCCAC
AGGGTAGCCAGCAGCATCCTGCGATGCAGATCCGGAACATAATGGTGCAGGGCGCTGACTTCCGCGTTTC
CAGACTTTACGAAACACGGAAACCGAAGACCATTCATGTTGTTGCTCAGGTCGCAGACGTTTTGCAGCAG
CAGTCGCTTCACGTTCGCTCGCGTATCGGTGATTCATTCTGCTAACCAGTAAGGCAACCCCGCCAGCCTA
GCCGGGTCCTCAACGACAGGAGCACGATCATGCGCACCCGTGGCCAGGACCCAACGCTGCCCGAGATGCG
CCGCGTGCGGCTGCTGGAGATGGCGGACGCGATGGATATGTTCTGCCAAGGGTTGGTTTGCGCATTCACA
GTTCTCCGCAAGAATTGATTGGCTCCAATTCTTGGAGTGGTGAATCCGTTAGCGAGGTGCCGCCGGCTTC
CATTCAGGTCGAGGTGGCCCGGCTCCATGCACCGCGACGCAACGCGGGGAGGCAGACAAGGTATAGGGCG
GCGCCTACAATCCATGCCAACCCGTTCCATGTGCTCGCCGAGGCGGCATAAATCGCCGTGACGATCAGCG
GTCCAATGATCGAAGTTAGGCTGGTAAGAGCCGCGAGCGATCCTTGAAGCTGTCCCTGATGGTCGTCATC
TACCTGCCTGGACAGCATGGCCTGCAACGCGGGCATCCCGATGCCGCCGGAAGCGAGAAGAATCATAATG
GGGAAGGCCATCCAGCCTCGCGTCGCGAACGCCAGCAAGACGTAGCCCAGCGCGTCGGCCGCCATGCCGG
CGATAATGGCCTGCTTCTCGCCGAAACGTTTGGTGGCGGGACCAGTGACGAAGGCTTGAGCGAGGGCGTG
CAAGATTCCGAATACCGCAAGCGACAGGCCGATCATCGTCGCGCTCCAGCGAAAGCGGTCCTCGCCGAAA
ATGACCCAGAGCGCTGCCGGCACCTGTCCTACGAGTTGCATGATAAAGAAGACAGTCATAAGTGCGGCGA
CGATAGTCATGCCCCGCGCCCACCGGAAGGAGCTGACTGGGTTGAAGGCTCTCAAGGGCATCGGTCGAGA
TCCCGGTGCCTAATGAGTGAGCTAACTTACATTAATTGCGTTGCGCTCACTGCCCGCTTTCCAGTCGGGA
AACCTGTCGTGCCAGCTGCATTAATGAATCGGCCAACGCGCGGGGAGAGGCGGTTTGCGTATTGGGCGCC
AGGGTGGTTTTCTTTTCACCAGTGAGACGGGCAACAGCTGATTGCCCTTCACCGCCTGGCCCTGAGAGAG
TTGCAGCAAGCGGTCCACGCTGGTTTGCCCCAGCAGGCGAAAATCCTGTTTGATGGTGGTTAACGGCGGG
ATATAACATGAGCTGTCTTCGGTATCGTCGTATCCCACTACCGAGATATCCGCACCAACGCGCAGCCCGG
ACTCGGTAATGGCGCGCATTGCGCCCAGCGCCATCTGATCGTTGGCAACCAGCATCGCAGTGGGAACGAT
GCCCTCATTCAGCATTTGCATGGTTTGTTGAAAACCGGACATGGCACTCCAGTCGCCTTCCCGTTCCGCT
ATCGGCTGAATTTGATTGCGAGTGAGATATTTATGCCAGCCAGCCAGACGCAGACGCGCCGAGACAGAAC
TTAATGGGCCCGCTAACAGCGCGATTTGCTGGTGACCCAATGCGACCAGATGCTCCACGCCCAGTCGCGT
ACCGTCTTCATGGGAGAAAATAATACTGTTGATGGGTGTCTGGTCAGAGACATCAAGAAATAACGCCGGA
ACATTAGTGCAGGCAGCTTCCACAGCAATGGCATCCTGGTCATCCAGCGGATAGTTAATGATCAGCCCAC
TGACGCGTTGCGCGAGAAGATTGTGCACCGCCGCTTTACAGGCTTCGACGCCGCTTCGTTCTACCATCGA
CACCACCACGCTGGCACCCAGTTGATCGGCGCGAGATTTAATCGCCGCGACAATTTGCGACGGCGCGTGC
AGGGCCAGACTGGAGGTGGCAACGCCAATCAGCAACGACTGTTTGCCCGCCAGTTGTTGTGCCACGCGGT
TGGGAATGTAATTCAGCTCCGCCATCGCCGCTTCCACTTTTTCCCGCGTTTTCGCAGAAACGTGGCTGGC
CTGGTTCACCACGCGGGAAACGGTCTGATAAGAGACACCGGCATACTCTGCGACATCGTATAACGTTACT
GGTTTCACATTAACCACCCTGAATTGACTCTCTTCCGGGCGCTATCATGCCATACCGCGAAAGGTTTTGC
GCCATTCGATGGTGTCCGGGATCTCGACGCTCTCCCTTATGCGACTCCTGCATTAGGAAGCAGCCCAGTA
GTAGGTTGAGGCCGTTGAGCACCGCCGCCGCAAGGAATGGTGCATGCAAGGAGATGGCGCCCAACAGTCC
CCCGGCCACGGGGCCTGCCACCATACCCACGCCGAAACAAGCGCTCATGAGCCCGAAGTGGCGAGCCCGA
TCTTCCCCATCGGTGATGTCGGCGATATAGGCGCCAGCAACCGCACCTGTGGCGCCGGTGATGCCGGCCA
CGATGCGTCCGGCGTAGAGGATCGAGATCTCGATCCCGCGAAATTAATACGACTCACTATAGGGGAATTG
TGAGCGGATAACAATTCCCCTCTAGAAATAATTTTGTTTAACTTTAAGAAGGAGATATACCATGGGCCAT
CATCATCATCATCATCATCATCATCACAGCAGCGGCCATATCGACGACGACGACAAGCATATGATGAAAA
TCGAAGAAGGTAAACTGGTAATCTGGATTAACGGCGATAAAGGCTATAACGGTCTCGCTGAAGTCGGTAA
GAAATTCGAGAAAGATACCGGAATTAAAGTCACCGTTGAGCATCCGGATAAACTGGAAGAGAAATTCCCA
CAGGTTGCGGCAACTGGCGATGGCCCTGACATTATCTTCTGGGCACACGACCGCTTTGGTGGCTACGCTC
AATCTGGCCTGTTGGCTGAAATCACCCCGGACAAAGCGTTCCAGGACAAGCTGTATCCGTTTACCTGGGA
TGCCGTACGTTACAACGGCAAGCTGATTGCTTACCCGATCGCTGTTGAAGCGTTATCGCTGATTTATAAC
AAAGATCTGCTGCCGAACCCGCCAAAAACCTGGGAAGAGATCCCGGCGCTGGATAAAGAACTGAAAGCGA
AAGGTAAGAGCGCGCTGATGTTCAACCTGCAAGAACCGTACTTCACCTGGCCGCTGATTGCTGCTGACGG
GGGTTATGCGTTCAAGTATGAAAACGGCAAGTACGACATTAAAGACGTGGGCGTGGATAACGCTGGCGCG
AAAGCGGGTCTGACCTTCCTGGTTGACCTGATTAAAAACAAACACATGAATGCAGACACCGATTACTCCA
TCGCAGAAGCTGCCTTTAATAAAGGCGAAACAGCGATGACCATCAACGGCCCGTGGGCATGGTCCAACAT
CGACACCAGCAAAGTGAATTATGGTGTAACGGTACTGCCGACCTTCAAGGGTCAACCATCCAAACCGTTC
GTTGGCGTGCTGAGCGCAGGTATTAACGCCGCCAGTCCGAACAAAGAGCTGGCAAAAGAGTTCCTCGAAA
ACTATCTGCTGACTGATGAAGGTCTGGAAGCGGTTAATAAAGACAAACCGCTGGGTGCCGTAGCGCTGAA
GTCTTACGAGGAAGAGTTGGTGAAAGATCCGCGTATTGCCGCCACTATGGAAAACGCCCAGAAAGGTGAA
ATCATGCCGAACATCCCGCAGATGTCCGCTTTCTGGTATGCCGTGCGTACTGCGGTGATCAACGCCGCCA
GCGGTCGTCAGACTGTCGATGAAGCCCTGAAAGACGCGCAGACTAATTCGAGCTCGAACAACAACAACAA
TAACAATAACAACAACCTCGGGATCGAGGGAAGGATTTCACATATGTCCATGGGCGGCCGCGATATCGTC
GACGGATCCGAATTCTCACCGAGTCCCGTTCCGGGTAGCCAGAACGTCCCTGCTCCGGCCGTGAAGAAGA
TCTCGCAGTACGCCTGCCAACGGCGGACCACTCTTAATAATTATAACCAACTGTTTACAGATGCGCTGGA
CATCTTAGCTGAAAACGATGAGTTGCGTGAGAACGAGGGAAGTGCCCTTGCTTTCATGCGTGCGTCATCA
GTTCTGAAGAGTTTACCTTTCCCTATAACGAGTATGAAAGACACGGAGGGCATTCCCTCCTTAGGGGACA
AAGTTAAGTCTATTATAGAAGGGATAATTGAGGACGGTGAGAGTTCAGAAGCGAAGGCGGTACTGAATGA
CGAGCGTTACAAATCGTTCAAGCTGTTTACATCGGTCTTCGGTGTGGGATTGAAGACTGCCGAAAAGTGG
TTTAGAATGGGCTTTAGAACCTTGAGCAAGATACAGAGCGACAAGTCGCTGCGTTTCACGCAAATGCAAA
AGGCAGGTTTCTTGTACTACGAGGACCTGGTCTCCTGTGTTAATAGACCTGAGGCCGAGGCGGTCTCCAT
GCTTGTAAAAGAAGCAGTTGTTACGTTTTTGCCGGATGCTTTGGTGACCATGACCGGCGGCTTCCGTAGA
GGGAAGATGACTGGGCATGATGTGGATTTCCTGATTACCTCCCCGGAGGCCACGGAGGACGAAGAGCAGC
AGTTACTTCATAAAGTCACAGATTTCTGGAAACAGCAAGGGCTTTTACTTTATGCCGACATCTTGGAGTC
TACATTTGAAAAGTTTAAACAACCATCGCGCAAAGTTGATGCTCTTGACCACTTTCAGAAGTGCTTCCTG
ATATTGAAGTTGGATCATGGTCGGGTGCACTCAGAGAAGTCTGGCCAGCAGGAGGGCAAAGGCTGGAAGG
CAATACGGGTTGATCTTGTGATGTCTCCCTATGACCGTAGAGCCTTTGCATTGCTTGGGTGGACGGGTTC
CCGCCAATTTGAAAGAGATTTAAGACGTTATGCCACCCACGAAAGAAAAATGATGCTGGATAACCACGCA
CTGTATGACCGCACAAAGCGGGTGTTTCTTGAGGCGGAGTCAGAAGAAGAGATCTTTGCGCACTTAGGTT
TAGACTACATCGAGCCGTGGGAACGTAACGCCTAATAAGGATCCGGCTGCTAACAAAGCCCGAAAGGAAG
CTGAGTTGGCTGCTGCCACCGCTGAGCAATAACTAGCATAACCCCTTGGGGCCTCTAAACGGGTCTTGAG
GGGTTTTTTGCTGAAAGGAGGAACTATATCCGGATATCCCGCAAGAGGCCCGGCAGTACCGGCATAACCA
AGCCTATGCCTACAGCATCCAGGGTGACGGTGCCGAGGATGACGATGAGCGCATTGTTAGATTTCATACA
CGGTGCCTGACTGCGTTAGCAATTTAACTGTGATAAACTACCGCATTAAAGCTTATCGATGATAAGCTGT
CAAACATGAGAA
